Addgene plasmid #36963: NC8 pCDNA3.1 VENUS WTX S286D
Depositing lab: Randall Moon. Depositing organization: University of Washington. Publication: Wilms tumor gene on X chromosome (WTX) inhibits degradation of NRF2 protein through competitive binding to KEAP1 protein. Camp ND, James RG, Dawson DW, Yan F, Davison JM, Houck SA, Tang X, Zheng N, Major MB, Moon RT. J Biol Chem. 2012 Feb 24;287(9):6539-50. Epub 2012 Jan 3. 10.1074/jbc.M111.316471 PubMed 22215675.
Backbone
  Vector backbone: pcDNA3.1 (with Venus added)
  Backbone manufacturer: Invitrogen
  Backbone size w/o insert (bp): 6100
  Vector type: Mammalian Expression
  Selectable markers: Neomycin (select with G418)
Growth in bacteria
  Bacterial resistance: Ampicillin, 100 μg/mL
  Growth temperature: 37°C
  Growth strain: DH5alpha
  Copy number: High Copy
Gene/Insert
  Gene/Insert name: WTX S286D (alt name: Wilms tumor gene on the X chromosome)
  Species: H. sapiens (human)
  Insert size (bp): 2400
  Mutation: S286D
  Entrez Gene: AMER1 (a.k.a. FAM123B, OSCS, WTX)
  Promoter: CMV
  Tag / fusion protein: Venus (N terminal on backbone)
  Cloning method: Restriction Enzyme; 5′ cloning site AscI (not destroyed); 3′ cloning site NotI (not destroyed)
  Sequencing primers: 5′ EGFP C; 3′ BGH rev
Terms and licenses: Academic/Nonprofit Terms; Industry Terms: Not Available to Industry
Depositor comments: T798I mutation found in Addgene's QC sequencing should not alter the function of the plasmid.
How to cite: NC8 pCDNA3.1 VENUS WTX S286D was a gift from Randall Moon (Addgene plasmid # 36963 ; http://n2t.net/addgene:36963 ; RRID:Addgene_36963)
