[The description below was written by a language model from this plasmid's Addgene catalogue record.]
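Description:
NC8 pCDNA3.1 VENUS WTX S286D is a mammalian expression plasmid built on the pcDNA3.1 backbone, modified to carry the yellow fluorescent protein Venus upstream of the cloning site. The backbone without insert is recorded as about 6.1 kb. It is maintained in E. coli as a high-copy plasmid under ampicillin selection. It also carries a neomycin resistance marker, so transfected mammalian cells can be selected with G418, for example to derive stable lines.

The insert, about 2.4 kb, is human WTX (Wilms tumor gene on the X chromosome; official gene symbol AMER1, also known as FAM123B). It was cloned between AscI and NotI sites, both of which are retained. Expression is driven by the CMV promoter, a strong constitutive promoter in most mammalian cell types. The coding sequence is fused in frame to the backbone-encoded Venus, so the protein is made with an N-terminal fluorescent tag that allows localisation and expression to be followed by fluorescence. The insert carries an S286D substitution. Replacing serine with aspartate is commonly used to mimic phosphorylation, although the record does not state the rationale for this mutation. The depositor also notes that repository quality-control sequencing found an additional T798I change, which is not expected to affect function.

The associated publication reports that WTX inhibits degradation of NRF2 by competing for binding to KEAP1. This suggests the construct was used to test how residue 286 affects that interaction. No annotated feature table was supplied, so further details of the backbone elements cannot be confirmed from the record.
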