>Addgene plasmid #36963 | NC8 pCDNA3.1 VENUS WTX S286D | addgene partial sequence | sequence record 48342 | EGFP-C 5'-CATGGTCCTGCTGGAGTTCGTG-3'
CAGGGCGCGCCAATGGAGACCCAAAAGGATGAAGCTGCTCAGGCCAAGGGAGCTGCAGCCTCTGGGAGTA
CCCGTGAACAAACAGCAGAAAAAGGAGCCAAGAACAAGGCAGCTGAGGCGACAGAAGGACCAACCTCAGA
GCCATCCTCATCCGGCCCAGGTAGGCTGAAGAAAACTGCCATGAAACTCTTTGGTGGCAAGAAGGGTATC
TGTACTCTGCCTAGTTTCTTTGGAGGGGGACGGAGCAAAGGTTCTGGGAAAGGCAGCTCCAAGAAAGGTC
TCAGCAAGAGCAAGACCCACGATGGCCTGAGTGAAGCAGCCCATGGCCCTGAAGATGTTGTCAGTGAAGG
AACTGGCTTCTCCCTGCCTTTGCCTGAGTTACCCTGCCAATTTCCCAGCTCTCAGAGTGCCCATGGGGCT
TTGGAGACAGGCTCCAGATGTAAGACATCTGTGGCTGGAGCCACAGAGAAAGCTGTGGCTGAGAAGTTTC
CCTCTATGCCCAAGCCAAAGAAAGGCCTAAAAGGCTTTTTTAGCAGTATCCGCCGTCACCGGAAGAGCAA
GGTCACTGGGGCTGAGCAAAGTGAGCCAGGGGCCAAGGGGCCTGAGAGGGTCAGAGCCAGGCCTCATGAG
CACGTGAGCTCAGCCCCTCAGGTGCCCTGCTTTGAGGAGACCTTCCAAGCCCCTAGAAAGGAAAATGCTA
ACCCCCAAGATGCCCCTGGGCCAAAAGTTTCTCCAACACCAGAACCTTCTCCACCAGCTACTGAGAAAAT
GGCCTGTAAAGATCCAGAAAAACCCATGGA
