>Addgene plasmid #36963 | NC8 pCDNA3.1 VENUS WTX S286D | addgene partial sequence | sequence record 49898 | BGH-rev 5'-TAGAAGGCACAGTCGAGG-3'
CGGCCGCCTACCAGGTCCCACACGCCTGAATCACTTGGCGTTTGTCTTCAGTACCTGGGCATCTTATGCT
GGAAAAGAGGTTCCCATTGCTGGTGAACTCTACCAGGGCCTGTGAGAAACTCACAGTGGCATTCCCTTCC
TTCTCAACCTCCTCTTCCTCTGGATCTTCAGGGGGTGAATAAGTAGGGTAGGCCCTCCTGGGAGATCCTC
CAAAATTTGCTTCTTGCATGTCTGGCTCAAACATGGCATCACTCTGGAAGAGCTGCATCAGGCAGGTACT
TTGATCTTTCTTGGAGCAGGTTCCTTCATAACGCTTCTCCAGAGGACGGAAGTCCCTCCAGTCTGGCTCG
CTGCTTGCAGTGGTGGGGAAAGCTGAGGTAATTCCCCGGTGGGAAATCTGAGAGGTCCCTGATACCCCTG
CTGCCAGGCCCATAACTGATGGGCCTAAGGGCCTCATCTGATACTCTAAGACGGGCTTCTCCTGCCGGGC
CTGGGTCTCTCGGACTTGAGTCTCTCTACAACGAACCTCTCGGGCCTGGGCTTCTCGGGTTCTGGCCTCC
CTGCCATGAGCTTCCCAAGTGTGGGCCTCCCTGGCATAGGCTTCCCTGCCATAAGCCTCTCGAGTATAGG
CCTCCCTGGCGTGGGCCTCCCTGGCATGAGCTTCTCGGGCACGTGCCTCCTGGGCCTCAAGCTGCTCCCG
CCGAAGCTCCCAATACAACAACTGTTTCTGGATGGTCACTAGCCGTTCTTCCTCTGTCTCCATTGCCCCA
GGTGGCCGGGAGGACAAAAAGGGCTCAAAGTTTAAGAAGGGGTCAAACATCTCAGAGCTTCGACCATGGA
GGTCATAAAGGCAGTCATC
