>Addgene plasmid #36963 | NC8 pCDNA3.1 VENUS WTX S286D | addgene partial sequence | sequence record 49900 | hWTX-F 5'-gggccaaaagtttctccaac-3'
TGGCCTGTAAGATCCAGAAAAACCCATGGAGGCCTGTGCCTCAGCACATGTGCAACCCAAGCCTGCCCCT
GAAGCCAGTAGCCTAGAGGAGCCCCATGATCCAGAAACAGGGGAGAAGGTAGTAGCAGGAGAGGTAAACC
CACCCAATGGCCCTGTGGGGGACCCACTGAGCCTCTTGTTTGGGGATGTGACATCCCTGAAAAGCTTTGA
TTCATTGACAGGTTGTGGTGACATAATAGCAGAACAGGACATGGACAGTATGACAGACAGCATGGCCTCT
GGGGGCCAGAGAGCAAACCGAGATGGGACCAAGCGAAGTTCCTGCCTGGTGACCTACCAAGGAGGTGGGG
AGGAGATGGCCTTGCCAGATGATGATGACGAGGAGGAAGAAGAGGAAGAAGAGGTGGAATTAGAGGAGGA
AGAAGAGGAGGTTAAGGAGGAGGAAGAAGATGATGACTTAGAATATCTGTGGGAAACTGCCCAAATGTAT
CCACGGCCCAATATGAACCTGGGCTACCATCCCACCACATCCCCAGGCCACCACGGCTACATGCTCCTTG
ACCCAGTTAGGTCTTATCCTGGCCTAGCCCCTGGGGAACTTTTGACTCCTCAGAGTGACCAGCAAGAATC
CGCCCCCAATAGTGATGAAGGTTATTATGACTCCACCACACCTGGATTTGAGGATGATTCAGGTGAGGCC
CTGGGGCTTGTCCGCAGGGATTGTCTACCCCGAGACAGCTACAGTGGAGATGCCCTATATGAGTTCTATG
AGCCAGATGACAGCCTTGAGAACTCTCCACCTGGAGATGACTGCCTTTATGACCTCCATGGTCGAAGCTC
TGAGATGTTTGACCCCTTCTTAAACTTTGAGCCCTTTTTGTCCT
